Addgene plasmid #104726: pUG-297
Purpose: Level 2 construct
Depositing lab: Marco Trujillo. Depositing organization: Leibniz Institute of Plant Biochemistry (IPB). Publication: UbiGate: a synthetic biology toolbox to analyse ubiquitination. Kowarschik K, Hoehenwarter W, Marillonnet S, Trujillo M. New Phytol. 2018 Mar;217(4):1749-1763. doi: 10.1111/nph.14900. Epub 2017 Nov 30. PubMed 29194629.
Backbone
  Vector backbone: pET-28GG
  Backbone size w/o insert (bp): 5190
  Vector type: Bacterial Expression
Growth in bacteria
  Bacterial resistance: Kanamycin, 50 μg/mL
  Growth temperature: 37°C
  Growth strain: DH5alpha
  Copy number: Low Copy
Gene/Insert
  Gene/Insert name: HIS-Ubq_UBA1_HA-UBC5_EL3 (alt name: AT4G05320,AT2G30110,AT1G63800)
  Species: A. thaliana (mustard weed)
  Insert size (bp): 4450
  Promoter: T7
  Tag / fusion protein: HIS-Ubq, HA-E2 (N terminal on insert)
  Cloning method: Restriction Enzyme; 5′ cloning site BpiI (destroyed during cloning); 3′ cloning site BpiI (destroyed during cloning)
  Sequencing primers: 5′ T7; 3′ T7 Terminal
Terms and licenses: Academic/Nonprofit Terms; Industry Terms: Not Available to Industry
How to cite: pUG-297 was a gift from Marco Trujillo (Addgene plasmid # 104726 ; http://n2t.net/addgene:104726 ; RRID:Addgene_104726)
