[The description below was written by a language model from this plasmid's Addgene catalogue record and pLannotate feature annotations shown in this document.]
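Description:
pUG-297 is a bacterial expression plasmid from the UbiGate synthetic biology toolbox for analysing ubiquitination, catalogued as a "Level 2" construct, meaning a multigene assembly. It is built in pET-28GG, a pET-28-type backbone, and the insert was introduced through BpiI sites that were destroyed during cloning, consistent with a Golden Gate-style assembly. The plasmid is selected with kanamycin (aph(3')-Ia). It replicates from a ColE1/pBR322-type origin accompanied by bom and rop, which fits its listing as low copy, and it also carries an f1 origin. A lacI gene with its own promoter supplies repressor. Short tetracycline-resistance fragments are annotated as backbone remnants.

The roughly 4.45 kb payload is a polycistronic operon transcribed from a single T7 promoter with an adjacent lac operator, so expression is IPTG-inducible in hosts that provide T7 RNA polymerase. It ends at a T7 terminator. Three Arabidopsis thaliana open reading frames follow one another, each preceded by its own T7 gene 10-type ribosome binding site: His-tagged ubiquitin, the E1 ubiquitin-activating enzyme UBA1, and the E2 ubiquitin-conjugating enzyme UBC5 carrying N-terminal HA epitope repeats. The "EL3" element in the insert name is not explained in the record and may be an assembly end-linker. No E3 ligase or substrate gene is annotated.

Co-expressing ubiquitin, E1 and E2 in E. coli reconstitutes the upstream part of the ubiquitination cascade, and the His and HA tags allow purification or detection of ubiquitin and the E2. The depositor sequence and the repository-verified sequence give the same feature set and differ by only a few nucleotides in length.
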