Features (pLannotate 1.2.2; 25 found; start..end, strand, type, name):
     12..467     +  rep_origin     f1 ori (sequence partly withheld): f1 bacteriophage origin of replication; arrow indicates direction of (+) strand synthesis
    494..551     +  promoter       AmpR promoter (fragment): bla
    560..1375    -  CDS            KanR: aminoglycoside phosphotransferase; aph(3')-Ia; confers resistance to kanamycin in bacteria or G418 (Geneticin®) in eukaryotes
   1497..2085    +  rep_origin     ori: high-copy-number ColE1/pMB1/pBR322/pUC origin of replication
   2271..2413    -  misc_feature   bom: basis of mobility region from pBR322
   2515..2706    -  CDS            rop: Rop protein, which maintains plasmids at low copy number; rop
   2723..3103    +  CDS            YPB1_ECOLX: Protein predicted: Swiss-Prot protein existence level 4. From Escherichia coli.
   3175..3466    -  CDS            TcR (fragment): tetracycline efflux protein; tet; confers resistance to tetracycline
   3481..3502    -  protein_bind   CAP binding site: CAP binding activates transcription in the presence of cAMP. E. coli catabolite activator protein
   3515..4597    -  CDS            lacI: lac repressor; lacI; The lac repressor binds to the lac operator to inhibit transcription in E. coli. This inhibition can be relieved by adding lactose or isopropyl-β-D-thiogalactopyranoside (IPTG).
   4598..4675    -  promoter       lacI promoter: lacI
   4683..4962    -  CDS            TcR (fragment): tetracycline efflux protein; tet; confers resistance to tetracycline
   4984..5002    +  promoter       T7 promoter: promoter for bacteriophage T7 RNA polymerase
   5003..5027    +  protein_bind   lac operator: The lac repressor binds to the lac operator to inhibit transcription in E. coli. This inhibition can be relieved by adding lactose or isopropyl-β-D-thiogalactopyranoside (IPTG). lac repressor encoded by lacI
   5048..5065    +  RBS            RBS (fragment): efficient ribosome binding site from bacteriophage T7 gene 10 (Olins and Rangwala, 1989)
   5080..5098    +  CDS            9xHis (fragment): 9xHis affinity tag
   5105..5332    +  CDS            UBIQ_AVESA: Experimental evidence at protein level: Swiss-Prot protein existence level 1. Ubiquitin exists either covalently attached to another protein, or free (unanchored). When covalently bound, it is conjugated to target proteins via an isopeptide bond either as a monomer (monoubiquitin), a polymer linked via different Lys residues of the ubiquitin (polyubiquitin chains) or a linear polymer linked via the initiator Met of the ubiquitin (linear polyubiquitin chains). Polyubiquitin chains, when attached to a target protein, have different functions depending on the Lys residue of the ubiquitin that is
   5344..5361    +  RBS            RBS (fragment): efficient ribosome binding site from bacteriophage T7 gene 10 (Olins and Rangwala, 1989)
   5368..8607    +  CDS            UBA1: UBE11_ARATH - Also known as MOS5. Experimental evidence at protein level: Swiss-Prot protein existence level 1. Activates ubiquitin by first adenylating its C-terminal glycine residue with ATP, and thereafter linking this residue to the side chain of a cysteine residue in E1, yielding a ubiquitin-E1 thioester and free AMP. From Arabidopsis thaliana (Mouse-ear cress).
   8619..8636    +  RBS            RBS (fragment): efficient ribosome binding site from bacteriophage T7 gene 10 (Olins and Rangwala, 1989)
   8646..8734    +  CDS            3xHA (fragment): three tandem HA epitope tags
   8748..8836    +  CDS            3xHA (fragment): three tandem HA epitope tags
   8838..9392    +  CDS            UBC5: UBC5_ARATH - Experimental evidence at transcript level: Swiss-Prot protein existence level 2. Accepts the ubiquitin from the E1 complex and catalyzes its covalent attachment to other proteins. From Arabidopsis thaliana (Mouse-ear cress).
   9511..9560    +  CDS            SET1 (fragment): solubility-enhancement tag derived from T7 phage gene 10B
   9568..9615    +  terminator     T7 terminator: transcription terminator for bacteriophage T7 RNA polymerase
>Addgene plasmid #104726 | pUG-297 | depositor full sequence | sequence record 198554 | Full Sequence
TGGCGAATGGG
[124 nt withheld, positions 12-135]
C
[91 nt withheld, positions 137-227]
A
[49 nt withheld, positions 229-277]
CCTTTGACGTTGGAGTCCACGTTCTTT
[37 nt withheld, positions 305-341]
ACCCTATCTCGGTCTATTCTTTTGATTTATAAGGGATTTTGCCGATTTCGGCCTATTGGTTAAAAAATGA
GCTGATTTAACAAAAATTTAACGCGAATTTTAACAAAATATTAACGTTTACAATTTCAGGTGGCACTTTT
CGGGGAAATGTGCGCGGAACCCCTATTTGTTTATTTTTCTAAATACATTCAAATATGTATCCGCTCATGA
ATTAATTCTTAGAAAAACTCATCGAGCATCAAATGAAACTGCAATTTATTCATATCAGGATTATCAATAC
CATATTTTTGAAAAAGCCGTTTCTGTAATGAAGGAGAAAACTCACCGAGGCAGTTCCATAGGATGGCAAG
ATCCTGGTATCGGTCTGCGATTCCGACTCGTCCAACATCAATACAACCTATTAATTTCCCCTCGTCAAAA
ATAAGGTTATCAAGTGAGAAATCACCATGAGTGACGACTGAATCCGGTGAGAATGGCAAAAGTTTATGCA
TTTCTTTCCAGACTTGTTCAACAGGCCAGCCATTACGCTCGTCATCAAAATCACTCGCATCAACCAAACC
GTTATTCATTCGTGATTGCGCCTGAGCGAGTCGAAATACGCGATCGCTGTTAAAAGGACAATTACAAACA
GGAATCGAATGCAACCGGCGCAGGAACACTGCCAGCGCATCAACAATATTTTCACCTGAATCAGGATATT
CTTCTAATACCTGGAATGCTGTTTTCCCGGGGATCGCAGTGGTGAGTAACCATGCATCATCAGGAGTACG
GATAAAATGCTTGATGGTCGGAAGAGGCATAAATTCCGTCAGCCAGTTTAGTCTGACCATCTCATCTGTA
ACATCATTGGCAACGCTACCTTTGCCATGTTTCAGAAACAACTCTGGCGCATCGGGCTTCCCATACAATC
GATAGATTGTCGCACCTGATTGCCCGACATTATCGCGAGCCCATTTATACCCATATAAATCAGCATCCAT
GTTGGAATTTAATCGCGGCCTAGAGCAAGACGTTTCCCGTTGAATATGGCTCATAACACCCCTTGTATTA
CTGTTTATGTAAGCAGACAGTTTTATTGTTCATGACCAAAATCCCTTAACGTGAGTTTTCGTTCCACTGA
GCGTCAGACCCCGTAGAAAAGATCAAAGGATCTTCTTGAGATCCTTTTTTTCTGCGCGTAATCTGCTGCT
TGCAAACAAAAAAACCACCGCTACCAGCGGTGGTTTGTTTGCCGGATCAAGAGCTACCAACTCTTTTTCC
GAAGGTAACTGGCTTCAGCAGAGCGCAGATACCAAATACTGTCCTTCTAGTGTAGCCGTAGTTAGGCCAC
CACTTCAAGAACTCTGTAGCACCGCCTACATACCTCGCTCTGCTAATCCTGTTACCAGTGGCTGCTGCCA
GTGGCGATAAGTCGTGTCTTACCGGGTTGGACTCAAGACGATAGTTACCGGATAAGGCGCAGCGGTCGGG
CTGAACGGGGGGTTCGTGCACACAGCCCAGCTTGGAGCGAACGACCTACACCGAACTGAGATACCTACAG
CGTGAGCTATGAGAAAGCGCCACGCTTCCCGAAGGGAGAAAGGCGGACAGGTATCCGGTAAGCGGCAGGG
TCGGAACAGGAGAGCGCACGAGGGAGCTTCCAGGGGGAAACGCCTGGTATCTTTATAGTCCTGTCGGGTT
TCGCCACCTCTGACTTGAGCGTCGATTTTTGTGATGCTCGTCAGGGGGGCGGAGCCTATGGAAAAACGCC
AGCAACGCGGCCTTTTTACGGTTCCTGGCCTTTTGCTGGCCTTTTGCTCACATGTTCTTTCCTGCGTTAT
CCCCTGATTCTGTGGATAACCGTATTACCGCCTTTGAGTGAGCTGATACCGCTCGCCGCAGCCGAACGAC
CGAGCGCAGCGAGTCAGTGAGCGAGGAAGCGGAAGAGCGCCTGATGCGGTATTTTCTCCTTACGCATCTG
TGCGGTATTTCACACCGCATATATGGTGCACTCTCAGTACAATCTGCTCTGATGCCGCATAGTTAAGCCA
GTATACACTCCGCTATCGCTACGTGACTGGGTCATGGCTGCGCCCCGACACCCGCCAACACCCGCTGACG
CGCCCTGACGGGCTTGTCTGCTCCCGGCATCCGCTTACAGACAAGCTGTGACCGACTCCGGGAGCTGCAT
GTGTCAGAGGTTTTCACCGTCATCACCGAAACGCGCGAGGCAGCTGCGGTAAAGCTCATCAGCGTGGTCG
TGAAGCGATTCACAGATGTCTGCCTGTTCATCCGCGTCCAGCTCGTTGAGTTTCTCCAGAAGCGTTAATG
TCTGGCTTCTGATAAAGCGGGCCATGTTAAGGGCGGTTTTTTCCTGTTTGGTCACTGATGCCTCCGTGTA
AGGGGGATTTCTGTTCATGGGGGTAATGATACCGATGAAACGAGAGAGGATGCTCACGATACGGGTTACT
GATGATGAACATGCCCGGTTACTGGAACGTTGTGAGGGTAAACAACTGGCGGTATGGATGCGGCGGGACC
AGAGAAAAATCACTCAGGGTCAATGCCAGCGCTTCGTTAATACAGATGTAGGTGTTCCACAGGGTAGCCA
GCAGCATCCTGCGATGCAGATCCGGAACATAATGGTGCAGGGCGCTGACTTCCGCGTTTCCAGACTTTAC
GAAACACGGAAACCCAAGACCATTCATGTTGTTGCTCAGGTCGCAGACGTTTTGCAGCAGCAGTCGCTTC
ACGTTCGCTCGCGTATCGGTGATTCATTCTGCTAACCAGTAAGGCAACCCCGCCAGCCTAGCCGGGTCCT
CAACGACAGGAGCACGATCATGCGCACCCGTGGGGCCGCCATGCCGGCGATAATGGCCTGCTTCTCGCCG
AAACGTTTGGTGGCGGGACCAGTGACGAAGGCTTGAGCGAGGGCGTGCAAGATTCCGAATACCGCAAGCG
ACAGGCCGATCATCGTCGCGCTCCAGCGAAAGCGGTCCTCGCCGAAAATGACCCAGAGCGCTGCCGGCAC
CTGTCCTACGAGTTGCATGATAAAGAACACAGTCATAAGTGCGGCGACGATAGTCATGCCCCGCGCCCAC
CGGAAGGAGCTGACTGGGTTGAAGGCTCTCAAGGGCATCGGTCGAGATCCCGGTGCCTAATGAGTGAGCT
AACTTACATTAATTGCGTTGCGCTCACTGCCCGCTTTCCAGTCGGGAAACCTGTCGTGCCAGCTGCATTA
ATGAATCGGCCAACGCGCGGGGAGAGGCGGTTTGCGTATTGGGCGCCAGGGTGGTTTTTCTTTTCACCAG
TGACACGGGCAACAGCTGATTGCCCTTCACCGCCTGGCCCTGAGAGAGTTGCAGCAAGCGGTCCACGCTG
GTTTGCCCCAGCAGGCGAAAATCCTGTTTGATGGTGGTTAACGGCGGGATATAACATGAGCTGTCCTCGG
TATCGTCGTATCCCACTACCGAGATATCCGCACCAACGCGCAGCCCGGACTCGGTAATGGCGCGCATTGC
GCCCAGCGCCATCTGATCGTTGGCAACCAGCATCGCAGTGGGAACGATGCCCTCATTCAGCATTTGCATG
GTTTGTTGAAAACCGGACATGGCACTCCAGTCGCCTTCCCGTTCCGCTATCGGCTGAATTTGATTGCGAG
TGAGATATTTATGCCAGCCAGCCAGACGCAGACGCGCCGAGACAGAACTTAATGGGCCCGCTAACAGCGC
GATTTGCTGGTGACCCAATGCGACCAGATGCTCCACGCCCAGTCGCGTACCGTCCTCATGGGAGAAAATA
ATACTGTTGATGGGTGTCTGGTCAGAGACATCAAGAAATAACGCCGGAACATTAGTGCAGGCAGCTTCCA
CAGCAATGGCATCCTGGTCATCCAGCGGATAGTTAATGATCAGCCCACTGACGCGTTGCGCGAGAAGATT
GTGCACCGCCGCTTTACAGGCTTCGACGCCGCTTCGTTCTACCATCGACACCACCACGCTGGCACCCAGT
TGATCGGCGCGAGATTTAATCGCCGCGACAATTTGCGACGGCGCGTGCAGGGCCAGACTGGAGGTGGCAA
CGCCAATCAGCAACGACTGTTTGCCCGCCAGTTGTTGTGCCACGCGGTTGGGAATGTAATTCAGCTCCGC
CATCGCCGCTTCCACTTTTTCCCGCGTTTTCGCAGAAACGTGGCTGGCCTGGTTCACCACGCGGGAAACG
GTCTGATAAGAGACACCGGCATACTCTGCGACATCGTATAACGTTACTGGTTTCACATTCACCACCCTGA
ATTGACTCTCTTCCGGGCGCTATCATGCCATACCGCGAAAGGTTTTGCGCCATTCGATGGTGTCCGGGAT
CTCGACGCTCTCCCTTATGCGACTCCTGCATTAGGAAGCAGCCCAGTAGTAGGTTGAGGCCGTTGAGCAC
CGCCGCCGCAAGGAATGGTGCATGCAAGGAGATGGCGCCCAACAGTCCCCCGGCCACGGGGCCTGCCACC
ATACCCACGCCGAAACAAGCGCTCATGAGCCCGAAGTGGCGAGCCCGATCTTCCCCATCGGTGATGTCGG
CGATATAGGCGCCAGCAACCGCACCTGTGGCGCCGGTGATGCCGGCCACGATGCGTCCGGCGTAGAGGAT
CGAGATCTCGATCCCGCGAAATTAATACGACTCACTATAGGGGAATTGTGAGCGGATAACAATTCCCCTC
TAGAAATAATTTTGCCTTAACTTTAAGAAGGAGATATACCATGGGCAGCCACCACCACCACCACCACAGC
GGAATGCAGATCTTTGTTAAGACTCTCACCGGAAAGACAATCACCCTGGAGGTGGAAAGCTCCGACACCA
TCGACAACGTTAAGGCCAAGATCCAGGATAAGGAGGGCATTCCTCCGGATCAGCAGAGGCTTATTTTCGC
CGGCAAGCAGCTAGAGGATGGCCGTACGTTGGCTGATTACAATATCCAGAAGGAATCCACCCTCCACTTG
GTCCTCAGGCTCCGTGGTGGTTAAGCTTGCAATTAACTTTAAGAAGGAGATATACAATGCTTCACAAGCG
AGCTAGTGAAGCTAACGATAAGAACGATAATACCATCATCGGTTCCGATTTAGCATCATCTAAGAAACGC
CGTATCGATTTCACTGAATCTTCGTCTGATAAGTCATCTTCGATTTTAGCTTCTGGTAGTAGCAGGGGTT
TTCACGGCGATAGCGTCGTTCAGCAAATCGACATGGCTTTTGGTAATTCGAACCGTCAGGAGATTGATGA
AGATCTGCACAGTCGCCAGCTCGCCGTCTATGGTCGTGAGACTATGAGGCGTCTCTTTGCTTCCAATGTT
CTCATCTCGGGGATGCACGGTCTTGGTGCCGAGATTGCCAAGAATCTTATACTTGCTGGTGTGAAGTCTG
TGACCTTGCATGATGAAAGAGTTGTAGAGCTATGGGACTTATCAAGCAACTTTGTTTTCTCGGAGGATGA
TGTTGGCAAGAATAGAGCAGATGCTTCTGTTCAGAAGTTACAGGATCTTAACAATGCTGTGGTTGTCTCT
AGCTTGACCAAAAGCTTAAACAAAGAGGATCTTTCTGGCTTCCAGGTTGTTGTATTCTCTGACATAAGCA
TGGAAAGAGCAATCGAATTTGATGACTATTGTCACAGCCATCAGCCTCCTATCGCTTTTGTCAAGGCTGA
TGTCAGGGGTCTTTTCGGCTCTGTCTTTTGTGATTTTGGGCCTGAATTTGCGGTTCTTGATGTTGATGGA
GAGGAACCCCATACAGGCATCATTGCGTCTATCTCTAATGAGAACCAGGCATTTATTTCCTGTGTCGACG
ATGAGAGGCTTGAGTTTGAAGATGGTGACCTAGTTGTTTTCTCAGAAGTTGAGGGTATGACAGAATTGAA
TGATGGGAAACCAAGGAAGATAAAAAGTACACGGCCATATTCATTCACCCTTGATGAGGACACTACTAAC
TATGGAACATATGTGAAGGGTGGTATTGTCACTCAAGTGAAACAGCCAAAGTTACTGAATTTCAAGCCAT
TGAGGGAAGCGCTTAAGGATCCAGGGGATTTTCTATTTAGTGATTTCTCTAAGTTTGATCGGCCTCCACT
CCTTCACTTAGCATTCCAGGCACTTGATCATTTTAAAGCTGAAGCTGGCAGATTTCCTGTTGCTGGCTCA
GAAGAGGACGCTCAGAAGCTTATATCGATTGCCACAGCCATCAATACCGGGCAGGGTGATTTAAAGGTGG
AGAATGTTGATCAGAAGCTTCTAAGACACTTTTCCTTTGGAGCCAAGGCTGTCCTGAATCCTATGGCTGC
AATGTTTGGCGGTATTGTTGGACAGGAGGTTGTTAAAGCTTGCTCTGGAAAATTTCATCCTCTCTTCCAG
TTTTTCTACTTTGATTCAGTGGAGTCACTCCCCTCTGAACCTGTGGACTCGAGTGACTTTGCACCAAGAA
ACAGCCGGTATGATGCCCAAATATCTGTATTTGGGGCCAAGTTCCAGAAGAAACTTGAAGATGCTAAAGT
TTTCACAGTAGGGTCTGGTGCTCTTGGCTGTGAGTTCTTGAAAAATTTGGCTCTGATGGGGGTTTCTTGT
GGAAGCCAAGGGAAGCTGACAGTGACAGATGATGATATCATTGAGAAGAGTAACCTCAGTCGTCAATTTC
TGTTCCGTGACTGGAACATTGGACAGGCTAAATCCACAGTTGCTGCTTCGGCTGCTGCTGTTATAAATCC
TCGCTTCAACATTGAGGCCCTGCAAAACCGTGTTGGCGCGGAGACTGAGAATGTATTTGACGATGCCTTC
TGGGAGAACTTAACTGTTGTCGTCAATGCACTGGATAATGTTAATGCGAGGCTCTATGTTGATTCGAGGT
GCTTGTATTTCCAGAAGCCTCTCCTTGAGTCTGGAACTCTTGGTACAAAGTGCAACACACAGTCGGTTAT
CCCACATCTAACTGAAAATTACGGTGCCTCAAGGGACCCACCAGAGAAACAGGCCCCCATGTGTACAGTG
CATTCCTTCCCGCATAACATTGATCACTGTTTAACTTGGGCTCGCTCTGAGTTTGAGGGTCTGCTGGAGA
AAACTCCCGCTGAAGTGAATGCATATCTTTCTAGCCCAGTTGAGTACACTAACTCAATGATGAGTGCTGG
TGATGCTCAGGCGAGGGACACATTGGAGAGGATTGTTGAGTGCCTTGAAAAGGAGAAGTGTGAAACCTTC
CAAGACTGCTTAACCTGGGCACGACTGAGGTTTGAGGATTACTTTGTGAACCGTGTCAAGCAATTGATAT
ACACATTTCCTGAAGATGCTGCGACTAGTACCGGAGCTCCATTCTGGTCTGCTCCAAAAAGATTCCCTCG
TCCACTCCAGTACTCGTCGTCCGACCCAAGTCTCCTTAACTTTATCACAGCGACTGCTATTTTACGAGCA
GAGACATTTGGGATCCCGATACCTGAGTGGACTAAGAACCCAAAGGAAGCAGCAGAAGCTGTTGACAGAG
TGATAGTCCCAGACTTTGAGCCAAGGCAAGATGCAAAGATTGTGACTGATGAGAAAGCTACCACTTTAAC
CACTGCTTCGGTGGACGACGCTGCAGTCATCGACGATCTCATTGCTAAGATCGACCAGTGTAGGCATAAC
TTGTCGCCAGACTTCAGGATGAAACCTATTCAGTTCGAAAAGGATGATGATACAAACTATCACATGGATG
TGATAGCAGGACTAGCCAACATGAGGGCGAGAAATTACAGCATCCCTGAAGTGGACAAGCTGAAAGCAAA
GTTCATAGCAGGGAGAATCATCCCAGCCATTGCGACTTCAACAGCCATGGCTACTGGGCTGGTCTGCCTC
GAGCTGTACAAGGTCCTTGATGGAGGACATAAAGTGGAAGCTTACAGAAACACATTTGCCAACCTGGCAC
TTCCACTATTCTCCATGGCTGAACCACTTCCACCAAAGGTGGTGAAGCACCGTGACATGGCTTGGACAGT
TTGGGACAGATGGGTTCTCAAGGGAAACCCAACTCTTCGTGAGGTGTTGCAGTGGCTGGAGGACAAAGGG
CTTAGCGCATACAGCATCTCTTGTGGAAGCTGTCTACTGTTCAACAGTATGTTCACAAGGCACAAGGAGA
GGATGGACAAGAAGGTTGTGGATCTCGCTCGGGATGTTGCGAAAGTCGAGTTACCGCCTTATCGCAACCA
TCTTGATGTAGTGGTGGCTTGTGAGGATGAAGATGACAATGACGTCGATATTCCTCTCGTCTCTATCTAC
TTCAGGTGAGCTTACTATTAACTTTAAGAAGGAGATATACCATGTACCCATACGATGTTCCTGACTATGC
GGGCTATCCCTATGACGTCCCGGACTATGCAGGATTGTATCCATATGACGTTCCAGATTACGCCACTAGA
GCTGCTTACCCATACGATGTTCCTGACTATGCGGGCTATCCCTATGACGTCCCGGACTATGCAGGATTGT
ATCCATATGACGTTCCAGATTACGCAATGTCATCGCCGAGCAAGCGTAGAGAAATGGATTTGATGAAACT
GATGATGAGTGACTACAAGGTGGAGATGATCAATGATGGCATGCAAGAGTTCTTTGTCGAATTCAGTGGA
CCCAAAGACAGTATATATGAGGGAGGTGTGTGGAAGATAAGAGTTGAACTTCCTGATGCTTATCCTTATA
AATCTCCATCTGTTGGTTTCATTACCAAAATATACCACCCTAATGTCGATGAAATGTCAGGTTCTGTTTG
TCTAGATGTTATTAACCAGACCTGGAGCCCGATGTTCGACCTGGTGAATGTGTTCGAGACATTTCTTCCG
CAACTTCTTCTGTATCCGAATCCGTCAGATCCATTGAATGGTGAAGCAGCTGCATTGATGATGCGTGATC
GTCCTACCTATGAACAGAGAGTTAAAGAGTATTGTGAGAAATACGCAAAGCCAAGGGCGGATACTGAGGA
AATGTCTAGTGATGATGAAATGAGTGAAGATGAATATGCCTCGGATGGTGATGATGAAGATGATGTTGCA
ATCGCCGGTAAACTTGATCCTTAAGCTTTTACGCTTTTAAGCCAGCCCCGACACCCGCCAACACCCGCTG
ACGCGCCCTGACGGGCTTGTCTGCTCCCGGCATCCGCTTACAGACAAGCTGTGACCGGGATGAGATCCGG
CTGCTAACAAAGCCCGAAAGGAAGCTGAGTTGGCTGCTGCCACCGCTGAGCAATAACTAGCATAACCCCT
TGGGGCCTCTAAACGGGTCTTGAGGGGTTTTTTGCTGAAAGGAGGAACTATATCCGGAT
