Features (pLannotate 1.2.2; 25 found; start..end, strand, type, name):
     84..102     +  promoter       T7 promoter: promoter for bacteriophage T7 RNA polymerase
    103..127     +  protein_bind   lac operator: The lac repressor binds to the lac operator to inhibit transcription in E. coli. This inhibition can be relieved by adding lactose or isopropyl-β-D-thiogalactopyranoside (IPTG). lac repressor encoded by lacI
    148..165     +  RBS            RBS (fragment): efficient ribosome binding site from bacteriophage T7 gene 10 (Olins and Rangwala, 1989)
    180..198     +  CDS            9xHis (fragment): 9xHis affinity tag
    205..432     +  CDS            UBIQ_AVESA: Experimental evidence at protein level: Swiss-Prot protein existence level 1. Ubiquitin exists either covalently attached to another protein, or free (unanchored). When covalently bound, it is conjugated to target proteins via an isopeptide bond either as a monomer (monoubiquitin), a polymer linked via different Lys residues of the ubiquitin (polyubiquitin chains) or a linear polymer linked via the initiator Met of the ubiquitin (linear polyubiquitin chains). Polyubiquitin chains, when attached to a target protein, have different functions depending on the Lys residue of the ubiquitin that is
    444..461     +  RBS            RBS (fragment): efficient ribosome binding site from bacteriophage T7 gene 10 (Olins and Rangwala, 1989)
    468..3707    +  CDS            UBA1: UBE11_ARATH - Also known as MOS5. Experimental evidence at protein level: Swiss-Prot protein existence level 1. Activates ubiquitin by first adenylating its C-terminal glycine residue with ATP, and thereafter linking this residue to the side chain of a cysteine residue in E1, yielding a ubiquitin-E1 thioester and free AMP. From Arabidopsis thaliana (Mouse-ear cress).
   3719..3736    +  RBS            RBS (fragment): efficient ribosome binding site from bacteriophage T7 gene 10 (Olins and Rangwala, 1989)
   3746..3834    +  CDS            3xHA (fragment): three tandem HA epitope tags
   3848..3936    +  CDS            3xHA (fragment): three tandem HA epitope tags
   3938..4492    +  CDS            UBC5: UBC5_ARATH - Experimental evidence at transcript level: Swiss-Prot protein existence level 2. Accepts the ubiquitin from the E1 complex and catalyzes its covalent attachment to other proteins. From Arabidopsis thaliana (Mouse-ear cress).
   4611..4660    +  CDS            SET1 (fragment): solubility-enhancement tag derived from T7 phage gene 10B
   4668..4715    +  terminator     T7 terminator: transcription terminator for bacteriophage T7 RNA polymerase
   4752..5180    +  rep_origin     f1 ori (sequence partly withheld): f1 bacteriophage origin of replication; arrow indicates direction of (+) strand synthesis
   5233..5290    +  promoter       AmpR promoter (fragment): bla
   5299..6114    -  CDS            KanR: aminoglycoside phosphotransferase; aph(3')-Ia; confers resistance to kanamycin in bacteria or G418 (Geneticin®) in eukaryotes
   6236..6824    +  rep_origin     ori: high-copy-number ColE1/pMB1/pBR322/pUC origin of replication
   7010..7149    -  misc_feature   bom: basis of mobility region from pBR322
   7251..7442    -  CDS            rop: Rop protein, which maintains plasmids at low copy number; rop
   7459..7839    +  CDS            YPB1_ECOLX: Protein predicted: Swiss-Prot protein existence level 4. From Escherichia coli.
   7911..8202    -  CDS            TcR (fragment): tetracycline efflux protein; tet; confers resistance to tetracycline
   8217..8238    -  protein_bind   CAP binding site: CAP binding activates transcription in the presence of cAMP. E. coli catabolite activator protein
   8251..9333    -  CDS            lacI: lac repressor; lacI; The lac repressor binds to the lac operator to inhibit transcription in E. coli. This inhibition can be relieved by adding lactose or isopropyl-β-D-thiogalactopyranoside (IPTG).
   9334..9411    -  promoter       lacI promoter: lacI
   9419..62      -  CDS            TcR (fragment) (across the origin): tetracycline efflux protein; tet; confers resistance to tetracycline
>Addgene plasmid #104726 | pUG-297 | addgene full sequence | sequence record 205473 | Addgene NGS Result
CGCCAGCAACCGCACCTGTGGCGCCGGTGATGCCGGCCACGATGCGTCCGGCGTAGAGGATCGAGATCTC
GATCCCGCGAAATTAATACGACTCACTATAGGGGAATTGTGAGCGGATAACAATTCCCCTCTAGAAATAA
TTTTGCCTTAACTTTAAGAAGGAGATATACCATGGGCAGCCACCACCACCACCACCACAGCGGAATGCAG
ATCTTTGTTAAGACTCTCACCGGAAAGACAATCACCCTAGAGGTGGAAAGCTCCGACACCATCGACAACG
TTAAGGCCAAGATCCAGGATAAGGAGGGCATTCCTCCGGATCAGCAGAGGCTTATTTTCGCCGGCAAGCA
GCTAGAGGATGGCCGTACGTTGGCTGATTACAATATCCAGAAGGAATCCACCCTCCACTTGGTCCTCAGG
CTCCGTGGTGGTTAAGCTTGCAATTAACTTTAAGAAGGAGATATACAATGCTTCACAAGCGAGCTAGTGA
AGCTAACGATAAGAACGATAATACCATCATCGGTTCCGATTTAGCATCATCTAAGAAACGCCGTATCGAT
TTCACTGAATCTTCGTCTGATAAGTCATCTTCGATTTTAGCTTCTGGTAGTAGCAGGGGTTTTCACGGCG
ATAGCGTCGTTCAGCAAATCGACATGGCTTTTGGTAATTCGAACCGTCAGGAGATTGATGAAGATCTGCA
CAGTCGCCAGCTCGCCGTCTATGGTCGTGAGACTATGAGGCGTCTCTTTGCTTCCAATGTTCTCATCTCG
GGGATGCACGGTCTTGGTGCCGAGATTGCCAAGAATCTTATACTTGCTGGTGTGAAGTCTGTGACCTTGC
ATGATGAAAGAGTTGTAGAGCTATGGGACTTATCAAGCAACTTTGTTTTCTCGGAGGATGATGTTGGCAA
GAATAGAGCAGATGCTTCTGTTCAGAAGTTACAGGATCTTAACAATGCTGTGGTTGTCTCTAGCTTGACC
AAAAGCTTAAACAAAGAGGATCTTTCTGGCTTCCAGGTTGTTGTATTCTCTGACATAAGCATGGAAAGAG
CAATCGAATTTGATGACTATTGTCACAGCCATCAGCCTCCTATCGCTTTTGTCAAGGCTGATGTCAGGGG
TCTTTTCGGCTCTGTCTTTTGTGATTTTGGGCCTGAATTTGCGGTTCTTGATGTTGATGGAGAGGAACCC
CATACAGGCATCATTGCGTCTATCTCTAATGAGAACCAGGCATTTATTTCCTGTGTCGACGATGAGAGGC
TTGAGTTTGAAGATGGTGACCTAGTTGTTTTCTCAGAAGTTGAGGGTATGACAGAATTGAATGATGGGAA
ACCAAGGAAGATAAAAAGTACACGGCCATATTCATTCACCCTTGATGAGGACACTACTAACTATGGAACA
TATGTGAAGGGTGGTATTGTCACTCAAGTGAAACAGCCAAAGTTACTGAATTTCAAGCCATTGAGGGAAG
CGCTTAAGGATCCAGGGGATTTTCTATTTAGTGATTTCTCTAAGTTTGATCGGCCTCCACTCCTTCACTT
AGCATTCCAGGCACTTGATCATTTTAAAGCTGAAGCTGGCAGATTTCCTGTTGCTGGCTCAGAAGAGGAC
GCTCAGAAGCTTATATCGATTGCCACAGCCATCAATACCGGGCAGGGTGATTTAAAGGTGGAGAATGTTG
ATCAGAAGCTTCTAAGACACTTTTCCTTTGGAGCCAAGGCTGTCCTGAATCCTATGGCTGCAATGTTTGG
CGGTATTGTTGGACAGGAGGTTGTTAAAGCTTGCTCTGGAAAATTTCATCCTCTCTTCCAGTTTTTCTAC
TTTGATTCAGTGGAGTCACTCCCCTCTGAACCTGTGGACTCGAGTGACTTTGCACCAAGAAACAGCCGGT
ATGATGCCCAAATATCTGTATTTGGGGCCAAGTTCCAGAAGAAACTTGAAGATGCTAAAGTTTTCACAGT
AGGGTCTGGTGCTCTTGGCTGTGAGTTCTTGAAAAATTTGGCTCTGATGGGGGTTTCTTGTGGAAGCCAA
GGGAAGCTGACAGTGACAGATGATGATATCATTGAGAAGAGTAACCTCAGTCGTCAATTTCTGTTCCGTG
ACTGGAACATTGGACAGGCTAAATCCACAGTTGCTGCTTCGGCTGCTGCTGTTATAAATCCTCGCTTCAA
CATTGAGGCCCTGCAAAACCGTGTTGGCGCGGAGACTGAGAATGTATTTGACGATGCCTTCTGGGAGAAC
TTAACTGTTGTCGTCAATGCACTGGATAATGTTAATGCGAGGCTCTATGTTGATTCGAGGTGCTTGTATT
TCCAGAAGCCTCTCCTTGAGTCTGGAACTCTTGGTACAAAGTGCAACACACAGTCGGTTATCCCACATCT
AACTGAAAATTACGGTGCCTCAAGGGACCCACCAGAGAAACAGGCCCCCATGTGTACAGTGCATTCCTTC
CCGCATAACATTGATCACTGTTTAACTTGGGCTCGCTCTGAGTTTGAGGGTCTGCTGGAGAAAACTCCCG
CTGAAGTGAATGCATATCTTTCTAGCCCAGTTGAGTACACTAACTCAATGATGAGTGCTGGTGATGCTCA
GGCGAGGGACACATTGGAGAGGATTGTTGAGTGCCTTGAAAAGGAGAAGTGTGAAACCTTCCAAGACTGC
TTAACCTGGGCACGACTGAGGTTTGAGGATTACTTTGTGAACCGTGTCAAGCAATTGATATACACATTTC
CTGAAGATGCTGCGACTAGTACCGGAGCTCCATTCTGGTCTGCTCCAAAAAGATTCCCTCGTCCACTCCA
GTACTCGTCGTCCGACCCAAGTCTCCTTAACTTTATCACAGCGACTGCTATTTTACGAGCAGAGACATTT
GGGATCCCGATACCTGAGTGGACTAAGAACCCAAAGGAAGCAGCAGAAGCTGTTGACAGAGTGATAGTCC
CAGACTTTGAGCCAAGGCAAGATGCAAAGATTGTGACTGATGAGAAAGCTACCACTTTAACCACTGCTTC
GGTGGACGACGCTGCAGTCATCGACGATCTCATTGCTAAGATCGACCAGTGTAGGCATAACTTGTCGCCA
GACTTCAGGATGAAACCTATTCAGTTCGAAAAGGATGATGATACAAACTATCACATGGATGTGATAGCAG
GACTAGCCAACATGAGGGCGAGAAATTACAGCATCCCTGAAGTGGACAAGCTGAAAGCAAAGTTCATAGC
AGGGAGAATCATCCCAGCCATTGCGACTTCAACAGCCATGGCTACTGGGCTGGTCTGCCTCGAGCTGTAC
AAGGTCCTTGATGGAGGACATAAAGTGGAAGCTTACAGAAACACATTTGCCAACCTGGCACTTCCACTAT
TCTCCATGGCTGAACCACTTCCACCAAAGGTGGTGAAGCACCGTGACATGGCTTGGACAGTTTGGGACAG
ATGGGTTCTCAAGGGAAACCCAACTCTTCGTGAGGTGTTGCAGTGGCTGGAGGACAAAGGGCTTAGCGCA
TACAGCATCTCTTGTGGAAGCTGTCTACTGTTCAACAGTATGTTCACAAGGCACAAGGAGAGGATGGACA
AGAAGGTTGTGGATCTCGCTCGGGATGTTGCGAAAGTCGAGTTACCGCCTTATCGCAACCATCTTGATGT
AGTGGTGGCTTGTGAGGATGAAGATGACAATGACGTCGATATTCCTCTCGTCTCTATCTACTTCAGGTGA
GCTTACTATTAACTTTAAGAAGGAGATATACCATGTACCCATACGATGTTCCTGACTATGCGGGCTATCC
CTATGACGTCCCGGACTATGCAGGATTGTATCCATATGACGTTCCAGATTACGCCACTAGAGCTGCTTAC
CCATACGATGTTCCTGACTATGCGGGCTATCCCTATGACGTCCCGGACTATGCAGGATTGTATCCATATG
ACGTTCCAGATTACGCAATGTCATCGCCGAGCAAGCGTAGAGAAATGGATTTGATGAAACTGATGATGAG
TGACTACAAGGTGGAGATGATCAATGATGGCATGCAAGAGTTCTTTGTCGAATTCAGTGGACCCAAAGAC
AGTATATATGAGGGAGGTGTGTGGAAGATAAGAGTTGAACTTCCTGATGCTTATCCTTATAAATCTCCAT
CTGTTGGTTTCATTACCAAAATATACCACCCTAATGTCGATGAAATGTCAGGTTCTGTTTGTCTAGATGT
TATTAACCAGACCTGGAGCCCGATGTTCGACCTGGTGAATGTGTTCGAGACATTTCTTCCGCAACTTCTT
CTGTATCCGAATCCGTCAGATCCATTGAATGGTGAAGCAGCTGCATTGATGATGCGTGATCGTCCTACCT
ATGAACAGAGAGTTAAAGAGTATTGTGAGAAATACGCAAAGCCAAGGGCGGATACTGAGGAAATGTCTAG
TGATGATGAAATGAGTGAAGATGAATATGCCTCGGATGGTGATGATGAAGATGATGTTGCAATCGCCGGT
AAACTTGATCCTTAAGCTTTTACGCTTTTAAGCCAGCCCCGACACCCGCCAACACCCGCTGACGCGCCCT
GACGGGCTTGTCTGCTCCCGGCATCCGCTTACAGACAAGCTGTGACCGGGATGAGATCCGGCTGCTAACA
AAGCCCGAAAGGAAGCTGAGTTGGCTGCTGCCACCGCTGAGCAATAACTAGCATAACCCCTTGGGGCCTC
TAAACGGGTCTTGAGGGGTTTTTTGCTGAAAGGAGGAACTATATCCGGATTGGCGAATGGG
[124 nt withheld, positions 4752-4875]
C
[91 nt withheld, positions 4877-4967]
A
[49 nt withheld, positions 4969-5017]
CCTTTGACGTTGGAGTCCACGTTCTTT
[37 nt withheld, positions 5045-5081]
ACCCTATCTCGGTCTATTCTTTTGATTTATAAGGGATTTTGCCGATTTCGGCCTATTGGTTAAAAAATGA
GCTGATTTAACAAAAATTTAACGCGAATTTTAACAAAATATTAACGCTTACAATTTAGGTGGCACTTTTC
GGGGAAATGTGCGCGGAACCCCTATTTGTTTATTTTTCTAAATACATTCAAATATGTATCCGCTCATGAA
TTAATTCTTAGAAAAACTCATCGAGCATCAAATGAAACTGCAATTTATTCATATCAGGATTATCAATACC
ATATTTTTGAAAAAGCCGTTTCTGTAATGAAGGAGAAAACTCACCGAGGCAGTTCCATAGGATGGCAAGA
TCCTGGTATCGGTCTGCGATTCCGACTCGTCCAACATCAATACAACCTATTAATTTCCCCTCGTCAAAAA
TAAGGTTATCAAGTGAGAAATCACCATGAGTGACGACTGAATCCGGTGAGAATGGCAAAAGTTTATGCAT
TTCTTTCCAGACTTGTTCAACAGGCCAGCCATTACGCTCGTCATCAAAATCACTCGCATCAACCAAACCG
TTATTCATTCGTGATTGCGCCTGAGCGAGTCGAAATACGCGATCGCTGTTAAAAGGACAATTACAAACAG
GAATCGAATGCAACCGGCGCAGGAACACTGCCAGCGCATCAACAATATTTTCACCTGAATCAGGATATTC
TTCTAATACCTGGAATGCTGTTTTCCCGGGGATCGCAGTGGTGAGTAACCATGCATCATCAGGAGTACGG
ATAAAATGCTTGATGGTCGGAAGAGGCATAAATTCCGTCAGCCAGTTTAGTCTGACCATCTCATCTGTAA
CATCATTGGCAACGCTACCTTTGCCATGTTTCAGAAACAACTCTGGCGCATCGGGCTTCCCATACAATCG
ATAGATTGTCGCACCTGATTGCCCGACATTATCGCGAGCCCATTTATACCCATATAAATCAGCATCCATG
TTGGAATTTAATCGCGGCCTAGAGCAAGACGTTTCCCGTTGAATATGGCTCATAACACCCCTTGTATTAC
TGTTTATGTAAGCAGACAGTTTTATTGTTCATGACCAAAATCCCTTAACGTGAGTTTTCGTTCCACTGAG
CGTCAGACCCCGTAGAAAAGATCAAAGGATCTTCTTGAGATCCTTTTTTTCTGCGCGTAATCTGCTGCTT
GCAAACAAAAAAACCACCGCTACCAGCGGTGGTTTGTTTGCCGGATCAAGAGCTACCAACTCTTTTTCCG
AAGGTAACTGGCTTCAGCAGAGCGCAGATACCAAATACTGTCCTTCTAGTGTAGCCGTAGTTAGGCCACC
ACTTCAAGAACTCTGTAGCACCGCCTACATACCTCGCTCTGCTAATCCTGTTACCAGTGGCTGCTGCCAG
TGGCGATAAGTCGTGTCTTACCGGGTTGGACTCAAGACGATAGTTACCGGATAAGGCGCAGCGGTCGGGC
TGAACGGGGGGTTCGTGCACACAGCCCAGCTTGGAGCGAACGACCTACACCGAACTGAGATACCTACAGC
GTGAGCTATGAGAAAGCGCCACGCTTCCCGAAGGGAGAAAGGCGGACAGGTATCCGGTAAGCGGCAGGGT
CGGAACAGGAGAGCGCACGAGGGAGCTTCCAGGGGGAAACGCCTGGTATCTTTATAGTCCTGTCGGGTTT
CGCCACCTCTGACTTGAGCGTCGATTTTTGTGATGCTCGTCAGGGGGGCGGAGCCTATGGAAAAACGCCA
GCAACGCGGCCTTTTTACGGTTCCTGGCCTTTTGCTGGCCTTTTGCTCACATGTTCTTTCCTGCGTTATC
CCCTGATTCTGTGGATAACCGTATTACCGCCTTTGAGTGAGCTGATACCGCTCGCCGCAGCCGAACGACC
GAGCGCAGCGAGTCAGTGAGCGAGGAAGCGGAAGAGCGCCTGATGCGGTATTTTCTCCTTACGCATCTGT
GCGGTATTTCACACCGCAATGGTGCACTCTCAGTACAATCTGCTCTGATGCCGCATAGTTAAGCCAGTAT
ACACTCCGCTATCGCTACGTGACTGGGTCATGGCTGCGCCCCGACACCCGCCAACACCCGCTGACGCGCC
CTGACGGGCTTGTCTGCTCCCGGCATCCGCTTACAGACAAGCTGTGACCGACTCCGGGAGCTGCATGTGT
CAGAGGTTTTCACCGTCATCACCGAAACGCGCGAGGCAGCTGCGGTAAAGCTCATCAGCGTGGTCGTGAA
GCGATTCACAGATGTCTGCCTGTTCATCCGCGTCCAGCTCGTTGAGTTTCTCCAGAAGCGTTAATGTCTG
GCTTCTGATAAAGCGGGCCATGTTAAGGGCGGTTTTTTCCTGTTTGGTCACTGATGCCTCCGTGTAAGGG
GGATTTCTGTTCATGGGGGTAATGATACCGATGAAACGAGAGAGGATGCTCACGATACGGGTTACTGATG
ATGAACATGCCCGGTTACTGGAACGTTGTGAGGGTAAACAACTGGCGGTATGGATGCGGCGGGACCAGAG
AAAAATCACTCAGGGTCAATGCCAGCGCTTCGTTAATACAGATGTAGGTGTTCCACAGGGTAGCCAGCAG
CATCCTGCGATGCAGATCCGGAACATAATGGTGCAGGGCGCTGACTTCCGCGTTTCCAGACTTTACGAAA
CACGGAAACCCAAGACCATTCATGTTGTTGCTCAGGTCGCAGACGTTTTGCAGCAGCAGTCGCTTCACGT
TCGCTCGCGTATCGGTGATTCATTCTGCTAACCAGTAAGGCAACCCCGCCAGCCTAGCCGGGTCCTCAAC
GACAGGAGCACGATCATGCGCACCCGTGGGGCCGCCATGCCGGCGATAATGGCCTGCTTCTCGCCGAAAC
GTTTGGTGGCGGGACCAGTGACGAAGGCTTGAGCGAGGGCGTGCAAGATTCCGAATACCGCAAGCGACAG
GCCGATCATCGTCGCGCTCCAGCGAAAGCGGTCCTCGCCGAAAATGACCCAGAGCGCTGCCGGCACCTGT
CCTACGAGTTGCATGATAAAGAACACAGTCATAAGTGCGGCGACGATAGTCATGCCCCGCGCCCACCGGA
AGGAGCTGACTGGGTTGAAGGCTCTCAAGGGCATCGGTCGAGATCCCGGTGCCTAATGAGTGAGCTAACT
TACATTAATTGCGTTGCGCTCACTGCCCGCTTTCCAGTCGGGAAACCTGTCGTGCCAGCTGCATTAATGA
ATCGGCCAACGCGCGGGGAGAGGCGGTTTGCGTATTGGGCGCCAGGGTGGTTTTTCTTTTCACCAGTGAC
ACGGGCAACAGCTGATTGCCCTTCACCGCCTGGCCCTGAGAGAGTTGCAGCAAGCGGTCCACGCTGGTTT
GCCCCAGCAGGCGAAAATCCTGTTTGATGGTGGTTAACGGCGGGATATAACATGAGCTGTCCTCGGTATC
GTCGTATCCCACTACCGAGATATCCGCACCAACGCGCAGCCCGGACTCGGTAATGGCGCGCATTGCGCCC
AGCGCCATCTGATCGTTGGCAACCAGCATCGCAGTGGGAACGATGCCCTCATTCAGCATTTGCATGGTTT
GTTGAAAACCGGACATGGCACTCCAGTCGCCTTCCCGTTCCGCTATCGGCTGAATTTGATTGCGAGTGAG
ATATTTATGCCAGCCAGCCAGACGCAGACGCGCCGAGACAGAACTTAATGGGCCCGCTAACAGCGCGATT
TGCTGGTGACCCAATGCGACCAGATGCTCCACGCCCAGTCGCGTACCGTCCTCATGGGAGAAAATAATAC
TGTTGATGGGTGTCTGGTCAGAGACATCAAGAAATAACGCCGGAACATTAGTGCAGGCAGCTTCCACAGC
AATGGCATCCTGGTCATCCAGCGGATAGTTAATGATCAGCCCACTGACGCGTTGCGCGAGAAGATTGTGC
ACCGCCGCTTTACAGGCTTCGACGCCGCTTCGTTCTACCATCGACACCACCACGCTGGCACCCAGTTGAT
CGGCGCGAGATTTAATCGCCGCGACAATTTGCGACGGCGCGTGCAGGGCCAGACTGGAGGTGGCAACGCC
AATCAGCAACGACTGTTTGCCCGCCAGTTGTTGTGCCACGCGGTTGGGAATGTAATTCAGCTCCGCCATC
GCCGCTTCCACTTTTTCCCGCGTTTTCGCAGAAACGTGGCTGGCCTGGTTCACCACGCGGGAAACGGTCT
GATAAGAGACACCGGCATACTCTGCGACATCGTATAACGTTACTGGTTTCACATTCACCACCCTGAATTG
ACTCTCTTCCGGGCGCTATCATGCCATACCGCGAAAGGTTTTGCGCCATTCGATGGTGTCCGGGATCTCG
ACGCTCTCCCTTATGCGACTCCTGCATTAGGAAGCAGCCCAGTAGTAGGTTGAGGCCGTTGAGCACCGCC
GCCGCAAGGAATGGTGCATGCAAGGAGATGGCGCCCAACAGTCCCCCGGCCACGGGGCCTGCCACCATAC
CCACGCCGAAACAAGCGCTCATGAGCCCGAAGTGGCGAGCCCGATCTTCCCCATCGGTGATGTCGGCGAT
ATAGG
